Addgene plasmid #24147: pFU-cMVIIA-PE
Depositing lab: Ines Ibanez-Tallon. Depositing organization: Max-Delbrueck-Centrum fuer Molekulare Medizin (MDC). Publication: Silencing neurotransmission with membrane-tethered toxins. Auer S, Sturzebecher AS, Juttner R, Santos-Torres J, Hanack C, Frahm S, Liehl B, Ibanez-Tallon I. Nat Methods. 2010 Mar;7(3):229-36. doi: 10.1038/nmeth.1425. Epub 2010 Feb 7. PubMed 20139968.
Backbone
  Vector backbone: pFUGW
  Backbone size w/o insert (bp): 9212
  Vector type: Mammalian Expression, Lentiviral
Growth in bacteria
  Bacterial resistance: Ampicillin, 100 μg/mL
  Growth temperature: 37°C
  Growth strain: Stbl3
  Growth instructions: Use low-recombination strains like Hb101 or Stbl3.
  Copy number: High Copy
Gene/Insert
  Gene/Insert name: loxP-DsRed-loxP-omega-Conotoxin MVIIA-FLAG-PDGF_R_TM-EGFP
  Species: H. sapiens (human); Conus magus, Aequorea victoria
  Insert size (bp): 1912
  Entrez Gene: PDGFRB (a.k.a. CD140B, IBGC4, IMF1, JTK12, KOGS, PDGFR, PDGFR-1, PDGFR1, PENTT)
  Cloning method: Restriction Enzyme; 5′ cloning site AgeI (not destroyed); 3′ cloning site EcoRI (not destroyed)
  Sequencing primers: 5′ GTCCGCTAAATTCTGGC; 3′ GCCATACGGGAAGCAATAG
Terms and licenses: Academic/Nonprofit Terms; Industry Terms: Not Available to Industry
Depositor comments: Cre-recombinase dependent lentiviral vector.
How to cite: pFU-cMVIIA-PE was a gift from Ines Ibanez-Tallon (Addgene plasmid # 24147 ; http://n2t.net/addgene:24147 ; RRID:Addgene_24147)
