[The description below was written by a language model from this plasmid's Addgene catalogue record and pLannotate feature annotations shown in this document.]
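Description:
pFU-cMVIIA-PE is a Cre-dependent, HIV-1-based lentiviral transfer vector built on the pFUGW backbone for expression in mammalian cells. It is maintained in E. coli through a high-copy ColE1/pUC-type origin with ampicillin resistance, and low-recombination strains are recommended because of the repeated LTR sequences. The annotated sequence also contains an f1 origin and an SV40/EM7-driven bleomycin/Zeocin resistance cassette outside the viral region. A CMV enhancer/promoter fused to a truncated 5' LTR drives production of the viral genome, which carries the Ψ packaging signal, partial gag, RRE, cPPT/CTS, WPRE and a truncated 3' LTR followed by a bGH polyadenylation signal.

The payload, cloned between AgeI and EcoRI, sits downstream of the human ubiquitin C promoter. A DsRed2 coding sequence flanked by two loxP sites in the same orientation comes first, so transduced cells lacking Cre express the red reporter and not the downstream cassette. Cre excises DsRed2 and brings the promoter next to a tethered toxin reading frame. This consists of a preprotrypsin secretion leader, omega-conotoxin MVIIA from Conus magus, a FLAG tag (listed in the insert name but not annotated in the table), the PDGF receptor beta transmembrane domain and EGFP. The automated annotation matched the toxin segment to a related Conus catus omega-conotoxin, whereas the catalogue entry identifies it as MVIIA. The design anchors the peptide toxin at the cell surface, where omega-conotoxins block voltage-gated calcium channels cell-autonomously. The associated publication describes membrane-tethered toxins as a means of silencing neurotransmission. The switch from red to green fluorescence marks the Cre-expressing cells in which the toxin is produced.
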