Features (pLannotate 1.2.2; 37 found; start..end, strand, type, name):
     31..83      -  misc_feature   bom (fragment): basis of mobility region from pBR322
    238..617     +  enhancer       CMV enhancer: human cytomegalovirus immediate early enhancer
    618..817     +  promoter       CMV promoter: human cytomegalovirus (CMV) immediate early promoter
    835..1015    +  LTR            5' LTR (truncated): truncated 5' long terminal repeat (LTR) from HIV-1
   1062..1187    +  misc_feature   HIV-1 Ψ: packaging signal of human immunodeficiency virus type 1
   1171..1534    +  CDS            HIV-1 gag (fragment): gag protein from human immunodeficiency virus 1; gag
   1680..1913    +  misc_feature   RRE: The Rev response element (RRE) of HIV-1 allows for Rev-dependent mRNA export from the nucleus to the cytoplasm.
   2290..2390    +  CDS            Rev (fragment): human immunodeficiency virus 1 (HIV-1) Rev protein; rev; enhances nuclear export of unspliced and incompletely spliced viral mRNAs
   2440..2557    +  misc_feature   cPPT/CTS: central polypurine tract and central termination sequence of HIV-1
   2616..3827    +  promoter       UbC promoter: human ubiquitin C promoter
   3838..3871    -  misc_feature   MCS (fragment): pUC18/19 multiple cloning site
   3874..3907    +  protein_bind   loxP: Cre-mediated recombination occurs in the 8-bp core sequence (GCATACAT). Cre recombinase
   3921..4598    +  CDS            DsRed2: improved tetrameric variant of DsRed fluorescent protein mammalian codon-optimized
   4628..4661    +  protein_bind   loxP: Cre-mediated recombination occurs in the 8-bp core sequence (GCATACAT). Cre recombinase
   4676..4720    +  CDS            preprotrypsin leader: leader sequence from mouse preprotrypsin
   4721..4795    +  CDS            O16C_CONCT: Experimental evidence at protein level: Swiss-Prot protein existence level 1. Omega-conotoxins act at presynaptic membranes, they bind and block voltage-gated calcium channels (Cav). This toxin blocks N-, P- and Q-type calcium channels. From Conus catus (Cat cone).
   4895..5041    +  CDS            PDGFRβ TM domain: transmembrane domain from platelet derived growth factor receptor beta
   5066..5785    +  CDS            EGFP: the original enhanced GFP (Yang et al., 1996) mammalian codon-optimized
   5800..5824    +  misc_feature   MCS (fragment): pBluescript multiple cloning site
   5824..6412    +  misc_feature   WPRE: woodchuck hepatitis virus posttranscriptional regulatory element
   6349..6930    +  CDS            nef (fragment): NEF_HV1H2 - Experimental evidence at protein level: Swiss-Prot protein existence level 1. Extracellular Nef protein targets CD4(+) T-lymphocytes for apoptosis by interacting with CXCR4 surface receptors. From Human immunodeficiency virus type 1 group M subtype B (isolate HXB2) (HIV-1).
   6937..7117    +  LTR            5' LTR (truncated): truncated 5' long terminal repeat (LTR) from HIV-1
   7149..7373    +  polyA_signal   bGH poly(A) signal: bovine growth hormone polyadenylation signal
   7377..7398    +  promoter       SV40 promoter (fragment): SV40 enhancer and early promoter
   7419..7847    +  rep_origin     f1 ori (sequence partly withheld): f1 bacteriophage origin of replication; arrow indicates direction of (+) strand synthesis
   7861..8190    +  promoter       SV40 promoter: SV40 enhancer and early promoter
   8238..8285    +  promoter       EM7 promoter: synthetic bacterial promoter&nbsp
   8304..8678    +  CDS            BleoR: antibiotic-binding protein; Sh ble from Streptoalloteichus hindustanus; confers resistance to bleomycin, phleomycin, and Zeocin™
   8688..8813    +  CDS            ble (fragment): BLE_KLEPN - Experimental evidence at protein level: Swiss-Prot protein existence level 1. Binding protein with a strong affinity to the bleomycin family of antibiotics. Binds to CL990; an antimitotic-antibiotic compound. From Klebsiella pneumoniae.
   8808..8929    +  polyA_signal   SV40 poly(A) signal: SV40 polyadenylation signal
   9000..9022    -  protein_bind   lac operator (fragment): The lac repressor binds to the lac operator to inhibit transcription in E. coli. This inhibition can be relieved by adding lactose or isopropyl-β-D-thiogalactopyranoside (IPTG). lac repressor encoded by lacI
   9026..9056    -  promoter       lac promoter: promoter for the E. coli lac operon
   9071..9092    -  protein_bind   CAP binding site: CAP binding activates transcription in the presence of cAMP. E. coli catabolite activator protein
   9105..9197    -  CDS            lacI (fragment): lac repressor; lacI; The lac repressor binds to the lac operator to inhibit transcription in E. coli. This inhibition can be relieved by adding lactose or isopropyl-β-D-thiogalactopyranoside (IPTG).
   9380..9968    -  rep_origin     ori: high-copy-number ColE1/pMB1/pBR322/pUC origin of replication
  10139..10999   -  CDS            AmpR: β-lactamase; bla; confers resistance to ampicillin, carbenicillin, and related antibiotics
  11000..11104   -  promoter       AmpR promoter: bla
>Addgene plasmid #24147 | pFU-cMVIIA-PE | depositor full sequence | sequence record 11321 | Author sequence
GTCGACGGATCGGGAGATCTCCCGATCCCCTATGGTGCACTCTCAGTACAATCTGCTCTGATGCCGCATA
GTTAAGCCAGTATCTGCTCCCTGCTTGTGTGTTGGAGGTCGCTGAGTAGTGCGCGAGCAAAATTTAAGCT
ACAACAAGGCAAGGCTTGACCGACAATTGCATGAAGAATCTGCTTAGGGTTAGGCGTTTTGCGCTGCTTC
GCGATGTACGGGCCAGATATACGCGTTGACATTGATTATTGACTAGTTATTAATAGTAATCAATTACGGG
GTCATTAGTTCATAGCCCATATATGGAGTTCCGCGTTACATAACTTACGGTAAATGGCCCGCCTGGCTGA
CCGCCCAACGACCCCCGCCCATTGACGTCAATAATGACGTATGTTCCCATAGTAACGCCAATAGGGACTT
TCCATTGACGTCAATGGGTGGAGTATTTACGGTAAACTGCCCACTTGGCAGTACATCAAGTGTATCATAT
GCCAAGTACGCCCCCTATTGACGTCAATGACGGTAAATGGCCCGCCTGGCATTATGCCCAGTACATGACC
TTATGGGACTTTCCTACTTGGCAGTACATCTACGTATTAGTCATCGCTATTACCATGGTGATGCGGTTTT
GGCAGTACATCAATGGGCGTGGATAGCGGTTTGACTCACGGGGATTTCCAAGTCTCCACCCCATTGACGT
CAATGGGAGTTTGTTTTGGCACCAAAATCAACGGGACTTTCCAAAATGTCGTAACAACTCCGCCCCATTG
ACGCAAATGGGCGGTAGGCGTGTACGGTGGGAGGTCTATATAAGCAGCGCGTTTTGCCTGTACTGGGTCT
CTCTGGTTAGACCAGATCTGAGCCTGGGAGCTCTCTGGCTAACTAGGGAACCCACTGCTTAAGCCTCAAT
AAAGCTTGCCTTGAGTGCTTCAAGTAGTGTGTGCCCGTCTGTTGTGTGACTCTGGTAACTAGAGATCCCT
CAGACCCTTTTAGTCAGTGTGGAAAATCTCTAGCAGTGGCGCCCGAACAGGGACTTGAAAGCGAAAGGGA
AACCAGAGGAGCTCTCTCGACGCAGGACTCGGCTTGCTGAAGCGCGCACGGCAAGAGGCGAGGGGCGGCG
ACTGGTGAGTACGCCAAAAATTTTGACTAGCGGAGGCTAGAAGGAGAGAGATGGGTGCGAGAGCGTCAGT
ATTAAGCGGGGGAGAATTAGATCGCGATGGGAAAAAATTCGGTTAAGGCCAGGGGGAAAGAAAAAATATA
AATTAAAACATATAGTATGGGCAAGCAGGGAGCTAGAACGATTCGCAGTTAATCCTGGCCTGTTAGAAAC
ATCAGAAGGCTGTAGACAAATACTGGGACAGCTACAACCATCCCTTCAGACAGGATCAGAAGAACTTAGA
TCATTATATAATACAGTAGCAACCCTCTATTGTGTGCATCAAAGGATAGAGATAAAAGACACCAAGGAAG
CTTTAGACAAGATAGAGGAAGAGCAAAACAAAAGTAAGACCACCGCACAGCAAGCGGCCGCTGATCTTCA
GACCTGGAGGAGGAGATATGAGGGACAATTGGAGAAGTGAATTATATAAATATAAAGTAGTAAAAATTGA
ACCATTAGGAGTAGCACCCACCAAGGCAAAGAGAAGAGTGGTGCAGAGAGAAAAAAGAGCAGTGGGAATA
GGAGCTTTGTTCCTTGGGTTCTTGGGAGCAGCAGGAAGCACTATGGGCGCAGCGTCAATGACGCTGACGG
TACAGGCCAGACAATTATTGTCTGGTATAGTGCAGCAGCAGAACAATTTGCTGAGGGCTATTGAGGCGCA
ACAGCATCTGTTGCAACTCACAGTCTGGGGCATCAAGCAGCTCCAGGCAAGAATCCTGGCTGTGGAAAGA
TACCTAAAGGATCAACAGCTCCTGGGGATTTGGGGTTGCTCTGGAAAACTCATTTGCACCACTGCTGTGC
CTTGGAATGCTAGTTGGAGTAATAAATCTCTGGAACAGATTTGGAATCACACGACCTGGATGGAGTGGGA
CAGAGAAATTAACAATTACACAAGCTTAATACACTCCTTAATTGAAGAATCGCAAAACCAGCAAGAAAAG
AATGAACAAGAATTATTGGAATTAGATAAATGGGCAAGTTTGTGGAATTGGTTTAACATAACAAATTGGC
TGTGGTATATAAAATTATTCATAATGATAGTAGGAGGCTTGGTAGGTTTAAGAATAGTTTTTGCTGTACT
TTCTATAGTGAATAGAGTTAGGCAGGGATATTCACCATTATCGTTTCAGACCCACCTCCCAACCCCGAGG
GGACCCGACAGGCCCGAAGGAATAGAAGAAGAAGGTGGAGAGAGAGACAGAGACAGATCCATTCGATTAG
TGAACGGATCGGCACTGCGTGCGCCAATTCTGCAGACAAATGGCAGTATTCATCCACAATTTTAAAAGAA
AAGGGGGGATTGGGGGGTACAGTGCAGGGGAAAGAATAGTAGACATAATAGCAACAGACATACAAACTAA
AGAATTACAAAAACAAATTACAAAAATTCAAAATTTTCGGGTTTATTACAGGGACAGCAGAGATCCAGTT
TGGTTAATTAAGGGTGCAGCGATCTGGCCTCCGCGCCGGGTTTTGGCGCCTCCCGCGGGCGCCCCCCTCC
TCACGGCGAGCGCTGCCACGTCAGACGAAGGGCGCAGCGAGCGTCCTGATCCTTCCGCCCGGACGCTCAG
GACAGCGGCCCGCTGCTCATAAGACTCGGCCTTAGAACCCCAGTATCAGCAGAAGGACATTTTAGGACGG
GACTTGGGTGACTCTAGGGCACTGGTTTTCTTTCCAGAGAGCGGAACAGGCGAGGAAAAGTAGTCCCTTC
TCGGCGATTCTGCGGAGGGATCTCCGTGGGGCGGTGAACGCCGATGATTATATAAGGACGCGCCGGGTGT
GGCACAGCTAGTTCCGTCGCAGCCGGGATTTGGGTCGCGGTTCTTGTTTGTGGATCGCTGTGATCGTCAC
TTGGTGAGTAGCGGGCTGCTGGGCTGGCCGGGGCTTTCGTGGCCGCCGGGCCGCTCGGTGGGACGGAAGC
GTGTGGAGAGACCGCCAAGGGCTGTAGTCTGGGTCCGCGAGCAAGGTTGCCCTGAACTGGGGGTTGGGGG
GAGCGCAGCAAAATGGCGGCTGTTCCCGAGTCTTGAATGGAAGACGCTTGTGAGGCGGGCTGTGAGGTCG
TTGAAACAAGGTGGGGGGCATGGTGGGCGGCAAGAACCCAAGGTCTTGAGGCCTTCGCTAATGCGGGAAA
GCTCTTATTCGGGTGAGATGGGCTGGGGCACCATCTGGGGACCCTGACGTGAAGTTTGTCACTGACTGGA
GAACTCGGGTTTGTCGTCTGGTTGCGGGGGCGGCAGTTATGCGGTGCCGTTGGGCAGTGCACCCGTACCT
TTGGGAGCGCGCGCCTCGTCGTGTCGTGACGTCACCCGTTCTGTTGGCTTATAATGCAGGGTGGGGCCAC
CTGCCGGTAGGTGTGCGGTAGGCTTTTCTCCGTCGCAGGACGCAGGGTTCGGGCCTAGGGTAGGCTCTCC
TGAATCGACAGGCGCCGGACCTCTGGTGAGGGGAGGGATAAGTGAGGCGTCAGTTTCTTTGGTCGGTTTT
ATGTACCTATCTTCTTAAGTAGCTGAAGCTCCGGTTTTGAACTATGCGCTCGGGGTTGGCGAGTGTGTTT
TGTGAAGTTTTTTAGGCACCTTTTGAAATGTAATCATTTGGGTCAATATGTAATTTTCAGTGTTAGACTA
GTAAATTGTCCGCTAAATTCTGGCCGTTTTTGGCTTTTTTGTTAGACGAAGCTTGGGCTGCAGGTCGACT
CTAGAGGATCCCCGGGTACCGGTATAACTTCGTATAGCATACATTATACGAAGTTATTCTAGACACAACC
ATGGCCTCCTCCGAGAACGTCATCACCGAGTTCATGCGCTTCAAGGTGCGCATGGAGGGCACCGTGAACG
GCCACGAGTTCGAGATCGAGGGCGAGGGCGAGGGCCGCCCCTACGAGGGCCACAACACCGTGAAGCTGAA
GGTGACCAAGGGCGGCCCCCTGCCCTTCGCCTGGGACATCCTGTCCCCCCAGTTCCAGTACGGCTCCAAG
GTGTACGTGAAGCACCCCGCCGACATCCCCGACTACAAGAAGCTGTCCTTCCCCGAGGGCTTCAAGTGGG
AGCGCGTGATGAACTTCGAGGACGGCGGCGTGGCGACCGTGACCCAGGACTCCTCCCTGCAGGACGGCTG
CTTCATCTACAAGGTGAAGTTCATCGGCGTGAACTTCCCCTCCGACGGCCCCGTGATGCAGAAGAAGACC
ATGGGCTGGGAGGCCTCCACCGAGCGCCTGTACCCCCGCGACGGCGTGCTGAAGGGCGAGACCCACAAGG
CCCTGAAGCTGAAGGACGGCGGCCACTACCTGGTGGAGTTCAAGTCTATCTACATGGCCAAGAAGCCCGT
GCAGCTGCCCGGCTACTACTACGTGGACGCCAAGCTGGACATCACCTCCCACAACAAGGACTACACCATC
GTGGAGCAGTACGAGCGCACCGAGGGCCGCCACCACCTGTTCCTGTAGAGCTCGCGACTCTAGACTGAGT
GAGTGACATAACTTCGTATAGCATACATTATACGAAGTTATATACCGGTGCCACCATGTCTGCACTTCTG
ATCCTAGCTCTTGTTGGAGCTGCAGTTGCTTGCAAAGGCAAGGGCGCGAAGTGCTCCCGCCTCATGTATG
ACTGTTGCACCGGATCGTGTAGGTCCGGTAAGTGCATCGATTACAAAGACGATGACGACAAGCTTGCGGC
CGCTGGTAACGGAAATGGCAACGGGAATGGTAACGGAAACGGCAACGGGGATGGTACTCGAGTTGCTGTG
GGCCAGGACACGCAGGAGGTCATCGTGGTGCCACACTCCTTGCCCTTTAAGGTGGTGGTGATCTCAGCCA
TCCTGGCCCTGGTGGTGCTCACCATCATCTCCCTTATCATCCTCATCATGCTTTGGCAGAAGAAACCACG
TAGGATCCACCGGCCGGTCGCCACCATGGTGAGCAAGGGCGAGGAGCTGTTCACCGGGGTGGTGCCCATC
CTGGTCGAGCTGGACGGCGACGTAAACGGCCACAAGTTCAGCGTGTCCGGCGAGGGCGAGGGCGATGCCA
CCTACGGCAAGCTGACCCTGAAGTTCATCTGCACCACCGGCAAGCTGCCCGTGCCCTGGCCCACCCTCGT
GACCACCCTGACCTACGGCGTGCAGTGCTTCAGCCGCTACCCCGACCACATGAAGCAGCACGACTTCTTC
AAGTCCGCCATGCCCGAAGGCTACGTCCAGGAGCGCACCATCTTCTTCAAGGACGACGGCAACTACAAGA
CCCGCGCCGAGGTGAAGTTCGAGGGCGACACCCTGGTGAACCGCATCGAGCTGAAGGGCATCGACTTCAA
GGAGGACGGCAACATCCTGGGGCACAAGCTGGAGTACAACTACAACAGCCACAACGTCTATATCATGGCC
GACAAGCAGAAGAACGGCATCAAGGTGAACTTCAAGATCCGCCACAACATCGAGGACGGCAGCGTGCAGC
TCGCCGACCACTACCAGCAGAACACCCCCATCGGCGACGGCCCCGTGCTGCTGCCCGACAACCACTACCT
GAGCACCCAGTCCGCCCTGAGCAAAGACCCCAACGAGAAGCGCGATCACATGGTCCTGCTGGAGTTCGTG
ACCGCCGCCGGGATCACTCTCGGCATGGACGAGCTGTACAAGTAAAGCGGCCGCGACTCGAATTCGATAT
CAAGCTTATCGATAATCAACCTCTGGATTACAAAATTTGTGAAAGATTGACTGGTATTCTTAACTATGTT
GCTCCTTTTACGCTATGTGGATACGCTGCTTTAATGCCTTTGTATCATGCTATTGCTTCCCGTATGGCTT
TCATTTTCTCCTCCTTGTATAAATCCTGGTTGCTGTCTCTTTATGAGGAGTTGTGGCCCGTTGTCAGGCA
ACGTGGCGTGGTGTGCACTGTGTTTGCTGACGCAACCCCCACTGGTTGGGGCATTGCCACCACCTGTCAG
CTCCTTTCCGGGACTTTCGCTTTCCCCCTCCCTATTGCCACGGCGGAACTCATCGCCGCCTGCCTTGCCC
GCTGCTGGACAGGGGCTCGGCTGTTGGGCACTGACAATTCCGTGGTGTTGTCGGGGAAATCATCGTCCTT
TCCTTGGCTGCTCGCCTGTGTTGCCACCTGGATTCTGCGCGGGACGTCCTTCTGCTACGTCCCTTCGGCC
CTCAATCCAGCGGACCTTCCTTCCCGCGGCCTGCTGCCGGCTCTGCGGCCTCTTCCGCGTCTTCGCCTTC
GCCCTCAGACGAGTCGGATCTCCCTTTGGGCCGCCTCCCCGCATCGATACCGTCGACCTCGAGACCTAGA
AAAACATGGAGCAATCACAAGTAGCAATACAGCAGCTACCAATGCTGATTGTGCCTGGCTAGAAGCACAA
GAGGAGGAGGAGGTGGGTTTTCCAGTCACACCTCAGGTACCTTTAAGACCAATGACTTACAAGGCAGCTG
TAGATCTTAGCCACTTTTTAAAAGAAAAGGGGGGACTGGAAGGGCTAATTCACTCCCAACGAAGACAAGA
TATCCTTGATCTGTGGATCTACCACACACAAGGCTACTTCCCTGATTGGCAGAACTACACACCAGGGCCA
GGGATCAGATATCCACTGACCTTTGGATGGTGCTACAAGCTAGTACCAGTTGAGCAAGAGAAGGTAGAAG
AAGCCAATGAAGGAGAGAACACCCGCTTGTTACACCCTGTGAGCCTGCATGGGATGGATGACCCGGAGAG
AGAAGTATTAGAGTGGAGGTTTGACAGCCGCCTAGCATTTCATCACATGGCCCGAGAGCTGCATCCGGAC
TGTACTGGGTCTCTCTGGTTAGACCAGATCTGAGCCTGGGAGCTCTCTGGCTAACTAGGGAACCCACTGC
TTAAGCCTCAATAAAGCTTGCCTTGAGTGCTTCAAGTAGTGTGTGCCCGTCTGTTGTGTGACTCTGGTAA
CTAGAGATCCCTCAGACCCTTTTAGTCAGTGTGGAAAATCTCTAGCAGGGCCCGTTTAAACCCGCTGATC
AGCCTCGACTGTGCCTTCTAGTTGCCAGCCATCTGTTGTTTGCCCCTCCCCCGTGCCTTCCTTGACCCTG
GAAGGTGCCACTCCCACTGTCCTTTCCTAATAAAATGAGGAAATTGCATCGCATTGTCTGAGTAGGTGTC
ATTCTATTCTGGGGGGTGGGGTGGGGCAGGACAGCAAGGGGGAGGATTGGGAAGACAATAGCAGGCATGC
TGGGGATGCGGTGGGCTCTATGGCTTCTGAGGCGGAAAGAACCAGCTGGGGCTCTAGGGGGTATCCCC
[124 nt withheld, positions 7419-7542]
C
[91 nt withheld, positions 7544-7634]
A
[49 nt withheld, positions 7636-7684]
CCTTTGACGTTGGAGTCCACGTTCTTT
[37 nt withheld, positions 7712-7748]
ACCCTATCTCGGTCTATTCTTTTGATTTATAAGGGATTTTGCCGATTTCGGCCTATTGGTTAAAAAATGA
GCTGATTTAACAAAAATTTAACGCGAATTAATTCTGTGGAATGTGTGTCAGTTAGGGTGTGGAAAGTCCC
CAGGCTCCCCAGCAGGCAGAAGTATGCAAAGCATGCATCTCAATTAGTCAGCAACCAGGTGTGGAAAGTC
CCCAGGCTCCCCAGCAGGCAGAAGTATGCAAAGCATGCATCTCAATTAGTCAGCAACCATAGTCCCGCCC
CTAACTCCGCCCATCCCGCCCCTAACTCCGCCCAGTTCCGCCCATTCTCCGCCCCATGGCTGACTAATTT
TTTTTATTTATGCAGAGGCCGAGGCCGCCTCTGCCTCTGAGCTATTCCAGAAGTAGTGAGGAGGCTTTTT
TGGAGGCCTAGGCTTTTGCAAAAAGCTCCCGGGAGCTTGTATATCCATTTTCGGATCTGATCAGCACGTG
TTGACAATTAATCATCGGCATAGTATATCGGCATAGTATAATACGACAAGGTGAGGAACTAAACCATGGC
CAAGTTGACCAGTGCCGTTCCGGTGCTCACCGCGCGCGACGTCGCCGGAGCGGTCGAGTTCTGGACCGAC
CGGCTCGGGTTCTCCCGGGACTTCGTGGAGGACGACTTCGCCGGTGTGGTCCGGGACGACGTGACCCTGT
TCATCAGCGCGGTCCAGGACCAGGTGGTGCCGGACAACACCCTGGCCTGGGTGTGGGTGCGCGGCCTGGA
CGAGCTGTACGCCGAGTGGTCGGAGGTCGTGTCCACGAACTTCCGGGACGCCTCCGGGCCGGCCATGACC
GAGATCGGCGAGCAGCCGTGGGGGCGGGAGTTCGCCCTGCGCGACCCGGCCGGCAACTGCGTGCACTTCG
TGGCCGAGGAGCAGGACTGACACGTGCTACGAGATTTCGATTCCACCGCCGCCTTCTATGAAAGGTTGGG
CTTCGGAATCGTTTTCCGGGACGCCGGCTGGATGATCCTCCAGCGCGGGGATCTCATGCTGGAGTTCTTC
GCCCACCCCAACTTGTTTATTGCAGCTTATAATGGTTACAAATAAAGCAATAGCATCACAAATTTCACAA
ATAAAGCATTTTTTTCACTGCATTCTAGTTGTGGTTTGTCCAAACTCATCAATGTATCTTATCATGTCTG
TATACCGTCGACCTCTAGCTAGAGCTTGGCGTAATCATGGTCATAGCTGTTTCCTGTGTGAAATTGTTAT
CCGCTCACAATTCCACACAACATACGAGCCGGAAGCATAAAGTGTAAAGCCTGGGGTGCCTAATGAGTGA
GCTAACTCACATTAATTGCGTTGCGCTCACTGCCCGCTTTCCAGTCGGGAAACCTGTCGTGCCAGCTGCA
TTAATGAATCGGCCAACGCGCGGGGAGAGGCGGTTTGCGTATTGGGCGCTCTTCCGCTTCCTCGCTCACT
GACTCGCTGCGCTCGGTCGTTCGGCTGCGGCGAGCGGTATCAGCTCACTCAAAGGCGGTAATACGGTTAT
CCACAGAATCAGGGGATAACGCAGGAAAGAACATGTGAGCAAAAGGCCAGCAAAAGGCCAGGAACCGTAA
AAAGGCCGCGTTGCTGGCGTTTTTCCATAGGCTCCGCCCCCCTGACGAGCATCACAAAAATCGACGCTCA
AGTCAGAGGTGGCGAAACCCGACAGGACTATAAAGATACCAGGCGTTTCCCCCTGGAAGCTCCCTCGTGC
GCTCTCCTGTTCCGACCCTGCCGCTTACCGGATACCTGTCCGCCTTTCTCCCTTCGGGAAGCGTGGCGCT
TTCTCATAGCTCACGCTGTAGGTATCTCAGTTCGGTGTAGGTCGTTCGCTCCAAGCTGGGCTGTGTGCAC
GAACCCCCCGTTCAGCCCGACCGCTGCGCCTTATCCGGTAACTATCGTCTTGAGTCCAACCCGGTAAGAC
ACGACTTATCGCCACTGGCAGCAGCCACTGGTAACAGGATTAGCAGAGCGAGGTATGTAGGCGGTGCTAC
AGAGTTCTTGAAGTGGTGGCCTAACTACGGCTACACTAGAAGAACAGTATTTGGTATCTGCGCTCTGCTG
AAGCCAGTTACCTTCGGAAAAAGAGTTGGTAGCTCTTGATCCGGCAAACAAACCACCGCTGGTAGCGGTG
GTTTTTTTGTTTGCAAGCAGCAGATTACGCGCAGAAAAAAAGGATCTCAAGAAGATCCTTTGATCTTTTC
TACGGGGTCTGACGCTCAGTGGAACGAAAACTCACGTTAAGGGATTTTGGTCATGAGATTATCAAAAAGG
ATCTTCACCTAGATCCTTTTAAATTAAAAATGAAGTTTTAAATCAATCTAAAGTATATATGAGTAAACTT
GGTCTGACAGTTACCAATGCTTAATCAGTGAGGCACCTATCTCAGCGATCTGTCTATTTCGTTCATCCAT
AGTTGCCTGACTCCCCGTCGTGTAGATAACTACGATACGGGAGGGCTTACCATCTGGCCCCAGTGCTGCA
ATGATACCGCGAGACCCACGCTCACCGGCTCCAGATTTATCAGCAATAAACCAGCCAGCCGGAAGGGCCG
AGCGCAGAAGTGGTCCTGCAACTTTATCCGCCTCCATCCAGTCTATTAATTGTTGCCGGGAAGCTAGAGT
AAGTAGTTCGCCAGTTAATAGTTTGCGCAACGTTGTTGCCATTGCTACAGGCATCGTGGTGTCACGCTCG
TCGTTTGGTATGGCTTCATTCAGCTCCGGTTCCCAACGATCAAGGCGAGTTACATGATCCCCCATGTTGT
GCAAAAAAGCGGTTAGCTCCTTCGGTCCTCCGATCGTTGTCAGAAGTAAGTTGGCCGCAGTGTTATCACT
CATGGTTATGGCAGCACTGCATAATTCTCTTACTGTCATGCCATCCGTAAGATGCTTTTCTGTGACTGGT
GAGTACTCAACCAAGTCATTCTGAGAATAGTGTATGCGGCGACCGAGTTGCTCTTGCCCGGCGTCAATAC
GGGATAATACCGCGCCACATAGCAGAACTTTAAAAGTGCTCATCATTGGAAAACGTTCTTCGGGGCGAAA
ACTCTCAAGGATCTTACCGCTGTTGAGATCCAGTTCGATGTAACCCACTCGTGCACCCAACTGATCTTCA
GCATCTTTTACTTTCACCAGCGTTTCTGGGTGAGCAAAAACAGGAAGGCAAAATGCCGCAAAAAAGGGAA
TAAGGGCGACACGGAAATGTTGAATACTCATACTCTTCCTTTTTCAATATTATTGAAGCATTTATCAGGG
TTATTGTCTCATGAGCGGATACATATTTGAATGTATTTAGAAAAATAAACAAATAGGGGTTCCGCGCACA
TTTCCCCGAAAAGTGCCACCTGAC
