>Addgene plasmid #24147 | pFU-cMVIIA-PE | addgene partial sequence | sequence record 29903 | 24147 with EGFP-N
GCTCCTCGCCCTTGCTCACCATGGTGGCGACCGGCCGGTGGATCCTACGTGGTTTCTTCTGCCAAAGCAT
GATGAGGATGATAAGGGAGATGATGGTGAGCACCACCAGGGCCAGGATGGCTGAGATCACCACCACCTTA
AAGGGCAAGGAGTGTGGCACCACGATGACCTCCTGCGTGTCCTGGCCCACAGCAACTCGAGTACCATCCC
CGTTGCCGTTTCCGTTACCATTCCCGTTGCCATTTCCGTTACCAGCGGCCGCAAGCTTGTCGTCATCGTC
TTTGTAATCGATGCACTTACCGGACCTACACGATCCGGTGCAACAGTCATACATGAGGCGGGAGCACTTC
GCGCCCTTGCCTTTGCAAGCAACTGCAGCTCCAACAAGAGCTAGGATCAGAAGTGCAGACATGGTGGCAC
CGGTATATAACTTCGTATAATGTATGCTATACGAAGTTATGTCACTCACTCAGTCTAGAGTCGCGAGCTC
TACAGGAACAGGTGGTGGCGGCCCTCGGTGCGCTCGTACTGCTCCACGATGGTGTAGTCCTTGTTGTGGG
AGGTGATGTCCAGCTTGGCGTCCACGTAGTAGTAGCCG
